Addgene plasmid #74413: pEGFP.mIKKα
Purpose: Expresses mouse eGFP-IKKα in mammalian cells
Depositing lab: Georgios Stathopoulos. Depositing organization: University of Patras. Publication: Myeloid-derived interleukin-1beta drives oncogenic KRAS-NF-kappaBeta addiction in malignant pleural effusion. Marazioti A, Lilis I, Vreka M, Apostolopoulou H, Kalogeropoulou A, Giopanou I, Giotopoulou GA, Krontira AC, Iliopoulou M, Kanellakis NI, Agalioti T, Giannou AD, Jones-Paris C, Iwakura Y, Kardamakis D, Blackwell TS, Taraviras S, Spella M, Stathopoulos GT. Nat Commun. 2018 Feb 14;9(1):672. doi: 10.1038/s41467-018-03051-z. PubMed 29445180.
Backbone
  Vector backbone: pEGFP.C1
  Backbone manufacturer: Clontech
  Vector type: Mammalian Expression
  Selectable markers: Neomycin (select with G418)
Growth in bacteria
  Bacterial resistance: Kanamycin, 50 μg/mL
  Growth temperature: 37°C
  Growth strain: DH5alpha
  Copy number: High Copy
Gene/Insert
  Gene/Insert name: mouse IKKα (alt name: Chuck)
  Species: M. musculus (mouse)
  Entrez Gene: Chuk (a.k.a. AI256658, Chuk1, Fbx24, Fbxo24, IKBKA, IKK alpha, IKK1, Ikka, NFKBIKA)
  Promoter: CMV
  Tag / fusion protein: GFP (N terminal on insert)
  Cloning method: Restriction Enzyme; 5′ cloning site BglII (not destroyed); 3′ cloning site EcoRI (not destroyed)
  Sequencing primers: 5′ gaagcgcgatcacatggtcctg
Terms and licenses: Academic/Nonprofit Terms; Industry Terms: Not Available to Industry
How to cite: pEGFP.mIKKα was a gift from Georgios Stathopoulos (Addgene plasmid # 74413 ; http://n2t.net/addgene:74413 ; RRID:Addgene_74413)
