[The description below was written by a language model from this plasmid's Addgene catalogue record and pLannotate feature annotations shown in this document.]
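Description:
pEGFP.mIKKα is a 7,031 bp mammalian expression plasmid built on the Clontech pEGFP-C1 backbone and designed to produce mouse IKKα (Chuk) fused at its N terminus to EGFP. The Chuk coding sequence was inserted between the BglII and EcoRI sites of the multiple cloning site, both of which were retained, so that it lies downstream of the EGFP open reading frame and is separated from it by a short stretch of polylinker. Transcription of the fusion is driven by the human cytomegalovirus immediate-early enhancer and promoter and is terminated by the SV40 polyadenylation signal. The small large T antigen fragment annotated just upstream of that signal is most likely residual SV40 sequence rather than a functional element.

The plasmid is maintained at high copy in E. coli through a ColE1/pUC-type origin and also carries an f1 origin, which allows production of single-stranded DNA. A single Tn5 aminoglycoside phosphotransferase gene (NeoR/KanR) serves as the marker in both hosts. A bacterial bla-type promoter drives it for kanamycin selection in bacteria, while the adjacent SV40 enhancer and early promoter, together with the HSV TK polyadenylation signal, express it in mammalian cells for G418 selection of stable transfectants. The short ble and bGH poly(A) fragments flagged by the annotation appear to be partial matches within the backbone rather than working parts.

IKKα is a serine kinase of the IKK complex that phosphorylates inhibitors of NF-κB, marking them for degradation. This construct therefore allows overexpression of the kinase in mammalian cells, with green fluorescence reporting expression and localisation of the fusion. The associated publication concerns NF-κB signalling in KRAS-driven malignant pleural effusion.
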