Features (pLannotate 1.2.2; 16 found; start..end, strand, type, name):
     61..364     +  enhancer       CMV enhancer: human cytomegalovirus immediate early enhancer
    365..568     +  promoter       CMV promoter: human cytomegalovirus (CMV) immediate early promoter
    613..1329    +  CDS            EGFP: EGFP is a basic (constitutively fluorescent) green fluorescent protein published in 1996, derived from Aequorea victoria. It is reported to be a rapidly-maturing weak dimer with moderate acid sensitivity.
   1330..1374    +  misc_feature   MCS (fragment): multiple cloning site
   1399..3633    +  CDS            Chuk: IKKA_MOUSE - Also known as Ikka. Experimental evidence at protein level: Swiss-Prot protein existence level 1. Serine kinase that plays an essential role in the NF-kappa-B signaling pathway which is activated by multiple stimuli such as inflammatory cytokines, bacterial or viral products, DNA damages or other cellular stresses. Acts as part of the canonical IKK complex in the conventional pathway of NF-kappa-B activation and phosphorylates inhibitors of NF-kappa-B on serine residues. These modifications allow polyubiquitination of the inhibitors and subsequent degradation by the proteasome. In
   3682..3700    +  misc_feature   MCS (fragment): multiple cloning site
   3712..3796    +  CDS            large T antigen (fragment): large T antigen from SV40 (simian virus 40)
   3819..3940    +  polyA_signal   SV40 poly(A) signal: SV40 polyadenylation signal
   3974..4402    -  rep_origin     f1 ori (sequence partly withheld): f1 bacteriophage origin of replication; arrow indicates direction of (+) strand synthesis
   4429..4533    +  promoter       AmpR promoter: bla
   4535..4892    +  promoter       SV40 promoter: SV40 enhancer and early promoter
   4927..5721    +  CDS            NeoR/KanR: aminoglycoside phosphotransferase from Tn5; aph(3')-II (or nptII); confers resistance to neomycin, kanamycin, and G418 (Geneticin®)
   5742..5894    +  CDS            ble (fragment): BLE_KLEPN - Experimental evidence at protein level: Swiss-Prot protein existence level 1. Binding protein with a strong affinity to the bleomycin family of antibiotics. Binds to CL990; an antimitotic-antibiotic compound. From Klebsiella pneumoniae.
   5953..6000    +  polyA_signal   HSV TK poly(A) signal: herpes simplex virus thymidine kinase polyadenylation signal (Cole and Stacy, 1985)
   6091..6107    -  polyA_signal   bGH poly(A) signal (fragment): bovine growth hormone polyadenylation signal
   6329..6917    +  rep_origin     ori: high-copy-number ColE1/pMB1/pBR322/pUC origin of replication
>Addgene plasmid #74413 | pEGFP.mIKKα | depositor full sequence | sequence record 140321 | pEGFP.mIKKα sequence 7031 bps
TAGTTATTAATAGTAATCAATTACGGGGTCATTAGTTCATAGCCCATATATGGAGTTCCGCGTTACATAA
CTTACGGTAAATGGCCCGCCTGGCTGACCGCCCAACGACCCCCGCCCATTGACGTCAATAATGACGTATG
TTCCCATAGTAACGCCAATAGGGACTTTCCATTGACGTCAATGGGTGGAGTATTTACGGTAAACTGCCCA
CTTGGCAGTACATCAAGTGTATCATATGCCAAGTACGCCCCCTATTGACGTCAATGACGGTAAATGGCCC
GCCTGGCATTATGCCCAGTACATGACCTTATGGGACTTTCCTACTTGGCAGTACATCTACGTATTAGTCA
TCGCTATTACCATGGTGATGCGGTTTTGGCAGTACATCAATGGGCGTGGATAGCGGTTTGACTCACGGGG
ATTTCCAAGTCTCCACCCCATTGACGTCAATGGGAGTTTGTTTTGGCACCAAAATCAACGGGACTTTCCA
AAATGTCGTAACAACTCCGCCCCATTGACGCAAATGGGCGGTAGGCGTGTACGGTGGGAGGTCTATATAA
GCAGAGCTGGTTTAGTGAACCGTCAGATCCGCTAGCGCTACCGGTCGCCACCATGGTGAGCAAGGGCGAG
GAGCTGTTCACCGGGGTGGTGCCCATCCTGGTCGAGCTGGACGGCGACGTAAACGGCCACAAGTTCAGCG
TGTCCGGCGAGGGCGAGGGCGATGCCACCTACGGCAAGCTGACCCTGAAGTTCATCTGCACCACCGGCAA
GCTGCCCGTGCCCTGGCCCACCCTCGTGACCACCCTGACCTACGGCGTGCAGTGCTTCAGCCGCTACCCC
GACCACATGAAGCAGCACGACTTCTTCAAGTCCGCCATGCCCGAAGGCTACGTCCAGGAGCGCACCATCT
TCTTCAAGGACGACGGCAACTACAAGACCCGCGCCGAGGTGAAGTTCGAGGGCGACACCCTGGTGAACCG
CATCGAGCTGAAGGGCATCGACTTCAAGGAGGACGGCAACATCCTGGGGCACAAGCTGGAGTACAACTAC
AACAGCCACAACGTCTATATCATGGCCGACAAGCAGAAGAACGGCATCAAGGTGAACTTCAAGATCCGCC
ACAACATCGAGGACGGCAGCGTGCAGCTCGCCGACCACTACCAGCAGAACACCCCCATCGGCGACGGCCC
CGTGCTGCTGCCCGACAACCACTACCTGAGCACCCAGTCCGCCCTGAGCAAAGACCCCAACGAGAAGCGC
GATCACATGGTCCTGCTGGAGTTCGTGACCGCCGCCGGGATCACTCTCGGCATGGACGAGCTGTACAAGT
CCGGACTCAGATCTCGAGCTCAAGCTTCGAATTCTGCAGTCGACCTGCAGGCGGCCGCACTAGTGATTAT
GGAGCGGCCCCCGGGGCTGCGGCCGGGCGCGGGCGGCCCCTGGGAGATGCGGGAACGGCTTGGCACCGGC
GGTTTCGGGAACGTCAGTCTGTACCAGCACCGGGAACTTGATCTCAAAATAGCAATTAAGTCTTGTCGTT
TAGAGCTAAGTTCCAAAAACAGAGAGCGATGGTGCCATGAAATCCAGATCATGAAAAAGTTGGACCATGC
GAATGTTGTAAAGGCCTGTGATGTCCCTGAGGAATTGAACTTTTTAATTAACGATGTGCCTCTTCTGGCA
ATGGAGTACTGTTCTGGAGGGGACCTCCGGAAGCTACTCAACAAACCAGAAAATTGTTGTGGACTTAAAG
AAAGCCAGATACTTTCTTTACTGAGTGACATAGGATCTGGGATCCGATATCTGCATGAAAACAAAATTAT
ACATCGAGATCTAAAACCTGAAAATATAGTTCTTCAAGATGTTGGTGGGAAGACAATACATAAAATAATT
GATTTGGGTTATGCCAAAGATGTTGATCAAGGAAGTCTCTGTACATCTTTTGTGGGAACATTGCAGTATT
TGGCCCCAGAGCTCTTTGAAAATAAGCCGTACACAGCCACTGTGGATTATTGGAGCTTTGGGACCATGGT
GTTTGAATGTATTGCTGGATATAGGCCTTTTTTGCATCATCTGCAGCCATTTACCTGGCATGAGAAGATT
AAGAAGAAAGATCCAAAGTGTATATTTGCATGTGAAGAGATGACTGGAGAAGTTCGGTTTAGTAGCCATT
TACCTCAGCCAAACAGCCTTTGTAGTTTAATAGTAGAGCCAATGGAAAGCTGGCTCCAATTGATGCTGAA
TTGGGACCCACAGCAGAGAGGGGGACCTATTGATCTTACTTTGAAGCAGCCAAGATGTTTTGCATTAATG
GATCACATTCTCAATTTAAAGATAGTGCACATCCTAAATATGACTTCTGCAAAAATCATTTCTTTTCTGT
TACCATGTGATGAAAGTCTTCATTCACTACAGTCTCGAATTGAGCGTGAAACAGGAATAAATACAGGTTC
TCAGGAGCTTCTGTCAGAGACAGGGATTTCTCTGGATCCTCGGAAACCAGCCTCTCAGTGTGTTCTAGAT
GGAGTTAGAGGCTGTGATAGCTACATGGTTTATTTGTTTGATAAAAGTAAGACTGTATATGAAGGACCAT
TTGCATCCAGAAGTTTATCTGATTGTGTAAATTATATTGTACAAGACAGCAAAATACAACTGCCAATTAT
ACAGCTGCGGAAAGTATGGGCTGAAGCAGTGCACTACGTATCTGGGCTAAAGGAAGACTACAGCAGGCTC
TTCCAGGGACAAAGAGCAGCAATGTTAAGTCTTCTTAGATATAATGCTAACTTGACAAAAATGAAGAATA
CTTTGATCTCAGCATCACAGCAACTCAAAGCTAAATTGGAGTTTTTTCGAAAAAGCATTCAGCTTGACTT
GGAGAGATATAGTGAGCAGATGACTTATGGGATATCTTCAGAAAAAATGTTAAAAGCATGGAAAGAAATG
GAAGAAAAGGCCATTCACTATTCTGAGGTTGGTGTCATTGGTTATCTTGAGGATCAAATTATGTCTTTGC
ACACTGAAATCATGGAGCTGCAGAAGAGCCCCTACGGACGACGCCAGGGAGACTTGATGGAGTCTCTGGA
GCAGCGTGCCATTGATCTCTATAAGCAGCTAAAGCACAGACCTCCTGATCACTTGTACAGCGACAGCACA
GAGATGGTGAAGATCATCGTGCACACCGTGCAGAGTCAGGACCGTGTTCTCAAGGAGCTGTTTGGTCACC
TGAGCAAGTTGTTGGGCTGCAAGCAGAAGATTATTGATCTACTCCCCAAGGTGGAAGTGGCCCTCAGTAA
CATCAAAGAAGCTGACAATACTGTCATGTTTATGCAGGGAAAGAGGCAGAAAGAAATTTGGCACCTCCTT
AAAATTGCCTGTACACAGAGTTCTGCCCGCTCTCTTGTAGGATCCAGTCTAGAAGGCACAGTAACCCCTC
CAGTATCAGCATGGCTGCCCCCTACATTAGCAGACCGTGAACATCCTCTGACATATGTGGTAACTCCTCA
AGATGGAGAGACGTTAGCACAAATGATAGAAGAAAATCTGAACTGTCTTGGCCATTTAAGTACTATTATT
CGTGAAGCAAATGAGGACCAGAGCAGTAGTTTGATGAGTCTTGATTGGAGTTGGTTAGCAGAATGAAATC
GAATTCCCGCGGCCGCCATGGCGGCCGGGAGCATGCGACGTCGGGCCCGGGATCCACCGGATCTAGATAA
CTGATCATAATCAGCCATACCACATTTGTAGAGGTTTTACTTGCTTTAAAAAACCTCCCACACCTCCCCC
TGAACCTGAAACATAAAATGAATGCAATTGTTGTTGTTAACTTGTTTATTGCAGCTTATAATGGTTACAA
ATAAAGCAATAGCATCACAAATTTCACAAATAAAGCATTTTTTTCACTGCATTCTAGTTGTGGTTTGTCC
AAACTCATCAATGTATCTTAACGCGTAAATTGTAAGCGTTAATATTTTGTTAAAATTCGCGTTAAATTTT
TGTTAAATCAGCTCATTTTTTAACCAATAGGCCGAAATCGGCAAAATCCCTTATAAATCAAAAGAATAGA
CCGAGATAGGGT
[37 nt withheld, positions 4073-4109]
AAAGAACGTGGACTCCAACGTCAAAGG
[49 nt withheld, positions 4137-4185]
T
[91 nt withheld, positions 4187-4277]
G
[124 nt withheld, positions 4279-4402]
CAGGTGGCACTTTTCGGGGAAATGTGCGCGGAACCCCTATTTGTTTATTTTTCTAAATACATTCAAATAT
GTATCCGCTCATGAGACAATAACCCTGATAAATGCTTCAATAATATTGAAAAAGGAAGAGTCCTGAGGCG
GAAAGAACCAGCTGTGGAATGTGTGTCAGTTAGGGTGTGGAAAGTCCCCAGGCTCCCCAGCAGGCAGAAG
TATGCAAAGCATGCATCTCAATTAGTCAGCAACCAGGTGTGGAAAGTCCCCAGGCTCCCCAGCAGGCAGA
AGTATGCAAAGCATGCATCTCAATTAGTCAGCAACCATAGTCCCGCCCCTAACTCCGCCCATCCCGCCCC
TAACTCCGCCCAGTTCCGCCCATTCTCCGCCCCATGGCTGACTAATTTTTTTTATTTATGCAGAGGCCGA
GGCCGCCTCGGCCTCTGAGCTATTCCAGAAGTAGTGAGGAGGCTTTTTTGGAGGCCTAGGCTTTTGCAAA
GATCGATCAAGAGACAGGATGAGGATCGTTTCGCATGATTGAACAAGATGGATTGCACGCAGGTTCTCCG
GCCGCTTGGGTGGAGAGGCTATTCGGCTATGACTGGGCACAACAGACAATCGGCTGCTCTGATGCCGCCG
TGTTCCGGCTGTCAGCGCAGGGGCGCCCGGTTCTTTTTGTCAAGACCGACCTGTCCGGTGCCCTGAATGA
ACTGCAAGACGAGGCAGCGCGGCTATCGTGGCTGGCCACGACGGGCGTTCCTTGCGCAGCTGTGCTCGAC
GTTGTCACTGAAGCGGGAAGGGACTGGCTGCTATTGGGCGAAGTGCCGGGGCAGGATCTCCTGTCATCTC
ACCTTGCTCCTGCCGAGAAAGTATCCATCATGGCTGATGCAATGCGGCGGCTGCATACGCTTGATCCGGC
TACCTGCCCATTCGACCACCAAGCGAAACATCGCATCGAGCGAGCACGTACTCGGATGGAAGCCGGTCTT
GTCGATCAGGATGATCTGGACGAAGAGCATCAGGGGCTCGCGCCAGCCGAACTGTTCGCCAGGCTCAAGG
CGAGCATGCCCGACGGCGAGGATCTCGTCGTGACCCATGGCGATGCCTGCTTGCCGAATATCATGGTGGA
AAATGGCCGCTTTTCTGGATTCATCGACTGTGGCCGGCTGGGTGTGGCGGACCGCTATCAGGACATAGCG
TTGGCTACCCGTGATATTGCTGAAGAGCTTGGCGGCGAATGGGCTGACCGCTTCCTCGTGCTTTACGGTA
TCGCCGCTCCCGATTCGCAGCGCATCGCCTTCTATCGCCTTCTTGACGAGTTCTTCTGAGCGGGACTCTG
GGGTTCGAAATGACCGACCAAGCGACGCCCAACCTGCCATCACGAGATTTCGATTCCACCGCCGCCTTCT
ATGAAAGGTTGGGCTTCGGAATCGTTTTCCGGGACGCCGGCTGGATGATCCTCCAGCGCGGGGATCTCAT
GCTGGAGTTCTTCGCCCACCCTAGGGGGAGGCTAACTGAAACACGGAAGGAGACAATACCGGAAGGAACC
CGCGCTATGACGGCAATAAAAAGACAGAATAAAACGCACGGTGTTGGGTCGTTTGTTCATAAACGCGGGG
TTCGGTCCCAGGGCTGGCACTCTGTCGATACCCCACCGAGACCCCATTGGGGCCAATACGCCCGCGTTTC
TTCCTTTTCCCCACCCCACCCCCCAAGTTCGGGTGAAGGCCCAGGGCTCGCAGCCAACGTCGGGGCGGCA
GGCCCTGCCATAGCCTCAGGTTACTCATATATACTTTAGATTGATTTAAAACTTCATTTTTAATTTAAAA
GGATCTAGGTGAAGATCCTTTTTGATAATCTCATGACCAAAATCCCTTAACGTGAGTTTTCGTTCCACTG
AGCGTCAGACCCCGTAGAAAAGATCAAAGGATCTTCTTGAGATCCTTTTTTTCTGCGCGTAATCTGCTGC
TTGCAAACAAAAAAACCACCGCTACCAGCGGTGGTTTGTTTGCCGGATCAAGAGCTACCAACTCTTTTTC
CGAAGGTAACTGGCTTCAGCAGAGCGCAGATACCAAATACTGTCCTTCTAGTGTAGCCGTAGTTAGGCCA
CCACTTCAAGAACTCTGTAGCACCGCCTACATACCTCGCTCTGCTAATCCTGTTACCAGTGGCTGCTGCC
AGTGGCGATAAGTCGTGTCTTACCGGGTTGGACTCAAGACGATAGTTACCGGATAAGGCGCAGCGGTCGG
GCTGAACGGGGGGTTCGTGCACACAGCCCAGCTTGGAGCGAACGACCTACACCGAACTGAGATACCTACA
GCGTGAGCTATGAGAAAGCGCCACGCTTCCCGAAGGGAGAAAGGCGGACAGGTATCCGGTAAGCGGCAGG
GTCGGAACAGGAGAGCGCACGAGGGAGCTTCCAGGGGGAAACGCCTGGTATCTTTATAGTCCTGTCGGGT
TTCGCCACCTCTGACTTGAGCGTCGATTTTTGTGATGCTCGTCAGGGGGGCGGAGCCTATGGAAAAACGC
CAGCAACGCGGCCTTTTTACGGTTCCTGGCCTTTTGCTGGCCTTTTGCTCACATGTTCTTTCCTGCGTTA
TCCCCTGATTCTGTGGATAACCGTATTACCGCCATGCAT
