>Addgene plasmid #74413 | pEGFP.mIKKα | addgene partial sequence | sequence record 142458 | SV40pA-R 5'-GAAATTTGTGATGCTATTGC-3'
ACAACAACAATTGCATTCATTTTATGTTTCAGGTTCAGGGGGAGGTGTGGGAGGTTTTTTAAAGCAAGTA
AAACCTCTACAAATGTGGTATGGCTGATTATGATCAGTTATCTAGATCCGGTGGATCCCGGGCCCGACGT
CGCATGCTCCCGGCCGCCATGGCGGCCGCGGGAATTCGATTTCATTCTGCTAACCAACTCCAATCAAGAC
TCATCAAACTACTGCTCTGGTCCTCATTTGCTTCACGAATAATAGTACTTAAATGGCCAAGACAGTTCAG
ATTTTCTTCTATCATTTGTGCTAACGTCTCTCCATCTTGAGGAGTTACCACATATGTCAGAGGATGTTCA
CGGTCTGCTAATGTAGGGGGCAGCCATGCTGATACTGGAGGGGTTACTGTGCCTTCTAGACTGGATCCTA
CAAGAGAGCGGGCAGAACTCTGTGTACAGGCAATTTTAAGGAGGTGCCAAATTTCTTTCTGCCTCTTTCC
CTGCATAAACATGACAGTATTGTCAGCTTCTTTGATGTTACTGAGGGCCACTTCCACCTTGGGGAGTAGA
TCAATAATCTTCTGCTTGCAGCCCAACAACTTGCTCAGGTGACCAAACAGCTCCTTGAGAACACGGTCCT
GACTCTGCACGGTGTGCACGATGATCTTCACCATCTCTGTGCTGTCGCTGTACAAGTGATCAGGAGGTCT
GTGCTTTAGCTGCTTATAGAGATCAATGGCACGCTGCTCCAGAGACTCCATCAAGTCTCCCTGGCGTCGT
CCGTAGGGGCTCTTCTGCAGCTCCATGATTTCAGTGTGCAAAGACATAATTTGATCCTCAAGATAACCAA
TGACACCAACCTCAGAATAGTGAATGGCCTTTTCTTCCATTTCTTTCCATGCTTTTAACATTT
