>Addgene plasmid #74413 | pEGFP.mIKKα | addgene partial sequence | sequence record 142459 | EGFP-C 5'-CATGGTCCTGCTGGAGTTCGTG-3'
AGTCCGGACTCAGATCTCGAGCTCAAGCTTCGAATTCTGCAGTCGACCTGCAGGCGGCCGCGAATTCACT
AGTGATTATGGAGCGGCCCCCGGGGCTGCGGCCGGGCGCGGGCGGCCCCTGGGAGATGCGGGAACGGCTT
GGCACCGGCGGTTTCGGGAACGTCAGTCTGTACCAGCACCGGGAACTTGATCTCAAAATAGCAATTAAGT
CTTGTCGTTTAGAGCTAAGTTCCAAAAACAGAGAGCGATGGTGCCATGAAATCCAGATCATGAAAAAGTT
GGACCATGCGAATGTTGTAAAGGCCTGTGATGTCCCTGAGGAATTGAACTTTTTAATTAACGATGTGCCT
CTTCTGGCAATGGAGTACTGTTCTGGAGGGGACCTCCGGAAGCTACTCAACAAACCAGAAAATTGTTGTG
GACTTAAAGAAAGCCAGATACTTTCTTTACTGAGTGACATAGGATCTGGGATCCGATATCTGCATGAAAA
CAAAATTATACATCGAGATCTAAAACCTGAAAATATAGTTCTTCAAGATGTTGGTGGGAAGACAATACAT
AAAATAATTGATTTGGGTTATGCCAAAGATGTTGATCAAGGAAGTCTCTGTACATCTTTTGTGGGAACAT
TGCAGTATTTGGCCCCAGAGCTCTTTGAAAATAAGCCGTACACAGCCACTGTGGATTATTGGAGCTTTGG
GACCATGGTGTTTGAATGTATTGCTGGATATAGGCCTTTTTTGCATCATCTGCAGCCATTTACCTGGCAT
GAGAAGATTAAGAAGAAAGATCCAAAGTGTATATTTGCATGTGAAGAGATGACTGGAGAAGTTCGGTTTA
GTAGCCATTTACCTCAGCCAAACAGCCTT
